>Addgene plasmid #43888 | MLM2581 | depositor full sequence | sequence record 59235 | MLM2581 sequence 6770 bps
TGCGCAACGTTGTTGCCATTGCTACAGGCATCGTGGTGTCACGCTCGTCGTTTGGTATGGCTTCATTCAG
CTCCGGTTCCCAACGATCAAGGCGAGTTACATGATCCCCCATGTTGTGCAAAAAAGCGGTTAGCTCCTTC
GGTCCTCCGATCGTTGTCAGAAGTAAGTTGGCCGCAGTGTTATCACTCATGGTTATGGCAGCACTGCATA
ATTCTCTTACTGTCATGCCATCCGTAAGATGCTTTTCTGTGACTGGTGAGTACTCAACCAAGTCATTCTG
AGAATAGTGTATGCGGCGACCGAGTTGCTCTTGCCCGGCGTCAATACGGGATAATACCGCGCCACATAGC
AGAACTTTAAAAGTGCTCATCATTGGAAAACGTTCTTCGGGGCGAAAACTCTCAAGGATCTTACCGCTGT
TGAGATCCAGTTCGATGTAACCCACTCGTGCACCCAACTGATCTTCAGCATCTTTTACTTTCACCAGCGT
TTCTGGGTGAGCAAAAACAGGAAGGCAAAATGCCGCAAAAAAGGGAATAAGGGCGACACGGAAATGTTGA
ATACTCATACTCTTCCTTTTTCAATATTATTGAAGCATTTATCAGGGTTATTGTCTCATGAGCGGATACA
TATTTGAATGTATTTAGAAAAATAAACAAATAGGGGTTCCGCGCACATTTCCCCGAAAAGTGCCACCTGA
CGTCGACGGATCGGGAGATCGATCTCCCGATCCCCTAGGGTCGACTCTCAGTACAATCTGCTCTGATGCC
GCATAGTTAAGCCAGTATCTGCTCCCTGCTTGTGTGTTGGAGGTCGCTGAGTAGTGCGCGAGCAAAATTT
AAGCTACAACAAGGCAAGGCTTGACCGACAATTGCATGAAGAATCTGCTTAGGGTTAGGCGTTTTGCGCT
GCTTCGCTAGTCGTGAGGCTCCGGTGCCCGTCAGTGGGCAGAGCGCACATCGCCCACAGTCCCCGAGAAG
TTGGGGGGAGGGGTCGGCAATTGAACCGGTGCCTAGAGAAGGTGGCGCGGGGTAAACTGGGAAAGTGATG
TCGTGTACTGGCTCCGCCTTTTTCCCGAGGGTGGGGGAGAACCGTATATAAGTGCAGTAGTCGCCGTGAA
CGTTCTTTTTCGCAACGGGTTTGCCGCCAGAACACAGGTAAGTGCCGTGTGTGGTTCCCGCGGGCCTGGC
CTCTTTACGGGTTATGGCCCTTGCGTGCCTTGAATTACTTCCACCTGGCTGCAGTACGTGATTCTTGATC
CCGAGCTTCGGGTTGGAAGTGGGTGGGAGAGTTCGAGGCCTTGCGCTTAAGGAGCCCCTTCGCCTCGTGC
TTGAGTTGAGGCCTGGCCTGGGCGCTGGGGCCGCCGCGTGCGAATCTGGTGGCACCTTCGCGCCTGTCTC
GCTGCTTTCGATAAGTCTCTAGCCATTTAAAATTTTTGATGACCTGCTGCGACGCTTTTTTTCTGGCAAG
ATAGTCTTGTAAATGCGGGCCAAGATCTGCACACTGGTATTTCGGTTTTTGGGGCCGCGGGCGGCGACGG
GGCCCGTGCGTCCCAGCGCACATGTTCGGCGAGGCGGGGCCTGCGAGCGCGGCCACCGAGAATCGGACGG
GGGTAGTCTCAAGCTGGCCGGCCTGCTCTGGTGCCTGGCCTCGCGCCGCCGTGTATCGCCCCGCCCTGGG
CGGCAAGGCTGGCCCGGTCGGCACCAGTTGCGTGAGCGGAAAGATGGCCGCTTCCCGGCCCTGCTGCAGG
GAGCTCAAAATGGAGGACGCGGCGCTCGGGAGAGCGGGCGGGTGAGTCACCCACACAAAGGAAAAGGGCC
TTTCCGTCCTCAGCCGTCGCTTCATGTGACTCCACGGAGTACCGGGCGCCGTCCAGGCACCTCGATTAGT
TCTCGAGCTTTTGGAGTACGTCGTCTTTAGGTTGGGGGGAGGGGTTTTATGCGATGGAGTTTCCCCACAC
TGAGTGGGTGGAGACTGAAGTTAGGCCAGCTTGGCACTTGATGTAATTCTCCTTGGAATTTGCCCTTTTT
GAGTTTGGATCTTGGTTCATTCTCAAGCCTCAGACAGTGGTTCAAAGTTTTTTTCTTCCATTTCAGGTGT
CGTGAAGCGGCCGCCACCATGGCCCCCAAGAAGAAGAGGAAGGTGGGCATTCACCGCGGGGTACCTATGG
TGGACTTGAGGACACTCGGTTATTCGCAACAGCAACAGGAGAAAATCAAGCCTAAGGTCAGGAGCACCGT
CGCGCAACACCACGAGGCGCTTGTGGGGCATGGCTTCACTCATGCGCATATTGTCGCGCTTTCACAGCAC
CCTGCGGCGCTTGGGACGGTGGCTGTCAAATACCAAGATATGATTGCGGCCCTGCCCGAAGCCACGCACG
AGGCAATTGTAGGGGTCGGTAAACAGTGGTCGGGAGCGCGAGCACTTGAGGCGCTGCTGACTGTGGCGGG
TGAGCTTAGGGGGCCTCCGCTCCAGCTCGACACCGGGCAGCTGCTGAAGATCGCGAAGAGAGGGGGAGTA
ACAGCGGTAGAGGCAGTGCACGCCTGGCGCAATGCGCTCACCGGGGCCCCCTTGAACAGAGACGATCTAG
AGCTAGACGTCTCGCTGACACCCGAACAGGTGGTCGCCATTGCTTCTAACATCGGAGGACGGCCAGCCTT
GGAGAGCATTGTGGCCCAGCTGTCCAGGCCGGACCCTGCCCTGGCCGCGTTAACCAACGACCACCTCGTC
GCCTTGGCCTGCCTCGGCGGACGTCCTGCGCTGGATGCAGTGAAAAAGGGATTGCCGCACGCGCCGGCCT
TGATCAAAAGAACCAATCGCCGTATTCCCGAACGCACATCCCATCGCGTTGCCGACCACGCGCAAGTGGT
TCGCGTGCTGGGTTTTTTCCAGTGCCACTCCCACCCAGCGCAAGCATTTGATGACGCCATGACGCAGTTC
GGGATGAGCGGAGGAGGATCCCCCATGGAGTTCCAGTACCTGCCAGATACAGACGATCGTCACCGGATTG
AGGAGAAACGTAAAAGGACATATGAGACCTTCAAGAGCATCATGAAGAAGAGTCCTTTCAGCGGACCCAC
CGACCCCCGGCCTCCACCTCGACGCATTGCTGTGCCTTCCCGCAGCTCAGCTTCTGTCCCCAAGCCAGCA
CCCCAGCCCTATCCCTTTACGTCATCCCTGAGCACCATCAACTATGATGAGTTTCCCACCATGGTGTTTC
CTTCTGGGCAGATCAGCCAGGCCTCGGCCTTGGCCCCGGCCCCTCCCCAAGTCCTGCCCCAGGCTCCAGC
CCCTGCCCCTGCTCCAGCCATGGTATCAGCTCTGGCCCAGGCCCCAGCCCCTGTCCCAGTCCTAGCCCCA
GGCCCTCCTCAGGCTGTGGCCCCACCTGCCCCCAAGCCCACCCAGGCTGGGGAAGGAACGCTGTCAGAGG
CCCTGCTGCAGCTGCAGTTTGATGATGAAGACCTGGGGGCCTTGCTTGGCAACAGCACAGACCCAGCTGT
GTTCACAGACCTGGCATCCGTCGATAACTCCGAGTTTCAGCAGCTGCTGAACCAGGGCATACCTGTGGCC
CCCCACACAACTGAGCCCATGCTGATGGAGTACCCTGAGGCTATAACTCGCCTAGTGACAGGGGCCCAGA
GGCCCCCCGACCCAGCTCCTGCTCCACTGGGGGCCCCGGGGCTCCCCAATGGCCTCCTTTCAGGAGATGA
AGACTTCTCCTCCATTGCGGACATGGACTTCTCAGCCCTGCTGAGTCAGATCAGCTCTTAATTAATTGTT
TATTGCAGCTTATAATGGTTACAAATAAAGCAATAGCATCACAAATTTCACAAATAAAGCATTTTTTTCA
CTGCATTCTAGTTGTGGTTTGTCCAAACTCATCAATGTATCTTATGAATTCCGATTAAGTCGACCCTGTG
GAATGTGTGTCAGTTAGGGTGTGGAAAGTCCCCAGGCTCCCCAGCAGGCAGAAGTATGCAAAGCATGCAT
CTCAATTAGTCAGCAACCAGGTGTGGAAAGTCCCCAGGCTCCCCAGCAGGCAGAAGTATGCAAAGCATGC
ATCTCAATTAGTCAGCAACCATAGTCCCGCCCCTAACTCCGCCCATCCCGCCCCTAACTCCGCCCAGTTC
CGCCCATTCTCCGCCCCATGGCTGACTAATTTTTTTTATTTATGCAGAGGCCGAGGCCGCCTCGGCTTCT
GAGCTATTCCAGAAGTAGTGAGGAGGCTTTTTTGGAGGCCTAGGCTTTTGCAAAAAGCTTACCATGACCG
AGTACAAGCCCACGGTGCGCCTCGCCACCCGCGACGACGTCCCCAGGGCCGTACGCACCCTCGCCGCCGC
GTTCGCCGACTACCCCGCCACGCGCCACACCGTCGATCCGGACCGCCACATCGAGCGGGTCACCGAGCTG
CAAGAACTCTTCCTCACGCGCGTCGGGCTCGACATCGGCAAGGTGTGGGTCGCGGACGACGGCGCCGCGG
TGGCGGTCTGGACCACGCCGGAGAGCGTCGAAGCGGGGGCGGTGTTCGCCGAGATCGGCCCGCGCATGGC
CGAGTTGAGCGGTTCCCGGCTGGCCGCGCAGCAACAGATGGAAGGCCTCCTGGCGCCGCACCGGCCCAAG
GAGCCCGCGTGGTTCCTGGCCACCGTCGGCGTGTCGCCCGACCACCAGGGCAAGGGTCTGGGCAGCGCCG
TCGTGCTCCCCGGAGTGGAGGCGGCCGAGCGCGCCGGGGTGCCCGCCTTCCTGGAGACCTCCGCGCCCCG
CAACCTCCCCTTCTACGAGCGGCTCGGCTTCACCGTCACCGCCGACGTCGAGTGCCCGAAGGACCGCGCG
ACCTGGTGCATGACCCGCAAGCCCGGTGCCTGACGCCCGCCCCACGACCCGCAGCGCCCGACCGAAAGGA
GCGCACGACCCCATGCATCGCGAAGGTAAGCCTATCCCTAACCCTCTCCTCGGTCTCGATTCTACGCGTA
CCGGTCATCATCACCATCACCATTGAGTTTAAACCCGCTGATCAGCCTCGACTGTGCCTTCTAGTTGCCA
GCCATCTGTTGTTTGCCCCTCCCCCGTGCCTTCCTTGACCCTGGAAGGTGCCACTCCCACTGTCCTTTCC
TAATAAAATGAGGAAATTGCATCGCATTGTCTGAGTAGGTGTCATTCTATTCTGGGGGGTGGGGTGGGGC
AGGACAGCAAGGGGGAGGATTGGGAAGACAATAGCAGGCATGCTGGGGATGCGGTGGGCTCCATGGCTTC
TGAGGCGGAAAGAACCAGCTGGGGCTCGATACCGTCGACCTCTAGCTAGAGCTTGGCGTAATCATGGTCA
TAGCTGTTTCCTGTGTGAAATTGTTATCCGCTCACAATTCCACACAACATACGAGCCGGAAGCATAAAGT
GTAAAGCCTAGGGTGCCTAATGAGTGAGCTAACTCACATTAATTGCGTTGCGCTCACTGCCCGCTTTCCA
GTCGGGAAACCTGTCGTGCCAGCTGCATTAATGAATCGGCCAACGCGCGGGGAGAGGCGGTTTGCGTATT
GGGCGCTCTTCCGCTTCCTCGCTCACTGACTCGCTGCGCTCGGTCGTTCGGCTGCGGCGAGCGGTATCAG
CTCACTCAAAGGCGGTAATACGGTTATCCACAGAATCAGGGGATAACGCAGGAAAGAACATGTGAGCAAA
AGGCCAGCAAAAGGCCAGGAACCGTAAAAAGGCCGCGTTGCTGGCGTTTTTCCATAGGCTCCGCCCCCCT
GACGAGCATCACAAAAATCGACGCTCAAGTCAGAGGTGGCGAAACCCGACAGGACTATAAAGATACCAGG
CGTTTCCCCCTGGAAGCTCCCTCGTGCGCTCTCCTGTTCCGACCCTGCCGCTTACCGGATACCTGTCCGC
CTTTCTCCCTTCGGGAAGCGTGGCGCTTTCTCAATGCTCACGCTGTAGGTATCTCAGTTCGGTGTAGGTC
GTTCGCTCCAAGCTGGGCTGTGTGCACGAACCCCCCGTTCAGCCCGACCGCTGCGCCTTATCCGGTAACT
ATCGTCTTGAGTCCAACCCGGTAAGACACGACTTATCGCCACTGGCAGCAGCCACTGGTAACAGGATTAG
CAGAGCGAGGTATGTAGGCGGTGCTACAGAGTTCTTGAAGTGGTGGCCTAACTACGGCTACACTAGAAGG
ACAGTATTTGGTATCTGCGCTCTGCTGAAGCCAGTTACCTTCGGAAAAAGAGTTGGTAGCTCTTGATCCG
GCAAACAAACCACCGCTGGTAGCGGTGGTTTTTTTGTTTGCAAGCAGCAGATTACGCGCAGAAAAAAAGG
ATCTCAAGAAGATCCTTTGATCTTTTCTACGGGGTCTGACGCTCAGTGGAACGAAAACTCACGTTAAGGG
ATTTTGGTCATGAGATTATCAAAAAGGATCTTCACCTAGATCCTTTTAAATTAAAAATGAAGTTTTAAAT
CAATCTAAAGTATATATGAGTAAACTTGGTCTGACAGTTACCAATGCTTAATCAGTGAGGCACCTATCTC
AGCGATCTGTCTATTTCGTTCATCCATAGTTGCCTGACTCCCCGTCGTGTAGATAACTACGATACGGGAG
GGCTTACCATCTGGCCCCAGTGCTGCAATGATACCGCGAGACCCACGCTCACCGGCTCCAGATTTATCAG
CAATAAACCAGCCAGCCGGAAGGGCCGAGCGCAGAAGTGGTCCTGCAACTTTATCCGCCTCCATCCAGTC
TATTAATTGTTGCCGGGAAGCTAGAGTAAGTAGTTCGCCAGTTAATAGTT
Features (pLannotate 1.2.2; 19 found; start..end, strand, type, name):
    569..673     -  promoter       AmpR promoter: bla
    744..788     -  misc_feature   bom (fragment): basis of mobility region from pBR322
    927..2105    +  promoter       EF-1α promoter: strong constitutive promoter for human elongation factor EF-1α
   2170..2670    +  CDS            avrXa10 (fragment): AVX10_XANOO - Experimental evidence at protein level: Swiss-Prot protein existence level 1. Avirulence protein. Induces the hypersensitive response (HR)in rice plants carrying the resistance gene Xa10. Activity depends on the presence of the core repeat domains; replacement with repeat domains from other proteins (AvrBs3 of X.euvesicatoria (AC P14727) or AvrXa7 of this organism) does not elicit the HR. Probably acts as a transcription factor in its host plant (rice) to induce plant resistance or disease. From Xanthomonas oryzae pv. oryzae.
   2665..2949    +  CDS            avrBs3 (fragment): AVRB3_XANEU - Experimental evidence at protein level: Swiss-Prot protein existence level 1. Avirulence protein. Acts as a transcription factor in C.annuum plants. In susceptible plants lacking the Bs3 resistance gene induces expression of a number of genes, including genes homologous to a family of auxin-induced genes, alpha-expansin genes, pectate lyase, anthocyanidin glucoside rhamnosyl transferase and at least one transcription factor, UPA20. Their expression leads to plant hypertrophy in mesophyll cells, probably mainly mediated by UPA20 (PubMed:17962565). In resistant plants induces the h
   3397..3767    +  CDS            RelA (p65) AD (fragment): transcriptional activation domain of human RelA, also known as p65 (O'Shea and Perkins, 2008)
   3776..3894    +  polyA_signal   SV40 poly(A) signal: SV40 polyadenylation signal
   3925..4254    +  promoter       SV40 promoter: SV40 enhancer and early promoter
   4264..4863    +  CDS            PuroR: puromycin N-acetyltransferase; pac from Streptomyces; confers resistance to puromycin
   4925..4966    +  CDS            V5 tag: epitope tag from simian virus 5
   5022..5229    +  polyA_signal   bGH poly(A) signal: bovine growth hormone polyadenylation signal
   5250..5271    +  promoter       SV40 promoter (fragment): SV40 enhancer and early promoter
   5276..5292    +  misc_feature   MCS (fragment): pBluescript multiple cloning site
   5341..5357    -  protein_bind   lac operator: The lac repressor binds to the lac operator to inhibit transcription in E. coli. This inhibition can be relieved by adding lactose or isopropyl-β-D-thiogalactopyranoside (IPTG). lac repressor encoded by lacI
   5365..5395    -  promoter       lac promoter: promoter for the E. coli lac operon
   5410..5431    -  protein_bind   CAP binding site: CAP binding activates transcription in the presence of cAMP. E. coli catabolite activator protein
   5444..5536    -  CDS            lacI (fragment): lac repressor; lacI; The lac repressor binds to the lac operator to inhibit transcription in E. coli. This inhibition can be relieved by adding lactose or isopropyl-β-D-thiogalactopyranoside (IPTG).
   5719..6307    -  rep_origin     ori: high-copy-number ColE1/pMB1/pBR322/pUC origin of replication
   6478..568     -  CDS            AmpR (across the origin): β-lactamase; bla; confers resistance to ampicillin, carbenicillin, and related antibiotics
