[The description below was written by a language model from this plasmid's Addgene catalogue record and pLannotate feature annotations shown in this document.]
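Description:
MLM2581 is a mammalian expression backbone for building TALE transcriptional activators that carry an NF-κB p65 activation domain. The parent backbone is listed as unknown (a lab-made vector). The annotated 6.8 kb sequence shows a standard bacterial maintenance unit: a high-copy ColE1/pUC-type origin and a β-lactamase gene with its own promoter for ampicillin selection, plus residual lac promoter/operator and pBluescript polylinker fragments.

The payload is a single open reading frame driven by the strong constitutive human EF-1α promoter. According to the depositor's map and the feature table, it starts with a nuclear localization signal. This is followed by the N-terminal TALE region, a C-terminal half ("0.5") repeat, the truncated TALE C-terminal region, and then the RelA/p65 transactivation domain, ending at an SV40 polyadenylation signal. The TALE portions are detected as fragments homologous to Xanthomonas avirulence proteins (avrXa10 and avrBs3). The half repeat carries the NI repeat-variable diresidue, which specifies adenine as the last base of the target site. This suggests the plasmid is one of a set differing in that final RVD, although the record does not list the others. No full repeat array is annotated, which fits a framework that receives a custom assembled array between the N-terminal segment and the half repeat. The cloning method is not stated.

Downstream, an SV40 early promoter drives a puromycin N-acetyltransferase gene, allowing selection of transfected mammalian cells. A V5 tag annotation and a bGH polyadenylation signal follow this gene. The associated publication used such constructs to activate endogenous human genes, including synergistic regulation.
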