Addgene plasmid #43888: MLM2581
Purpose: Activation Domain: NF-kB; RVD of C-terminal 0.5 TALE repeat: NI (binds A)
Depositing lab: Keith Joung. Depositing organization: Massachusetts General Hospital. Publication: Robust, synergistic regulation of human gene expression using TALE activators. Maeder ML, Linder SJ, Reyon D, Angstman JF, Fu Y, Sander JD, Joung JK. Nat Methods. 2013 Feb 10. doi: 10.1038/nmeth.2366. PubMed 23396285.
Backbone
  Vector backbone: unknown
  Backbone manufacturer: Joung lab
  Vector type: TALE Transcriptional Activator Expression Vector
Growth in bacteria
  Bacterial resistance: Ampicillin, 100 μg/mL
  Growth temperature: 37°C
  Growth strain: XL1 Blue
  Copy number: Unknown
Gene/Insert
  Gene/Insert name: TALE-activator p65 backbone (alt name: RVD of C-terminal 0.5 TALE repeat: NI (binds A))
  Promoter: EF1alpha
  Cloning method: Unknown
  Sequencing primers: 5′ OMM718 (5’-ATGACGCAGTTCGGGATGAG-3’); 3′ OSQT38 (5’-TTCGGGAATACGGCGATTG-3’)
Terms and licenses: Academic/Nonprofit Terms; Industry Terms: Not Available to Industry
Depositor comments: Location of plasmid features: EF1a = 922-2106 start codon = 2119-2121 NLS = 2122-2165 N-term = 2166-2577 0.5 domain = 2592-2658 C-term = 2665-2949 p65 = 2959-3768 pA = 3775-3894
How to cite: MLM2581 was a gift from Keith Joung (Addgene plasmid # 43888 ; http://n2t.net/addgene:43888 ; RRID:Addgene_43888)
