>Addgene plasmid #43888 | MLM2581 | addgene partial sequence | sequence record 60207 | EF1a-F 5'-TCAAGCCTCAGACAGTGGTTC-3'
TGTCGTGAAGCGGCCGCCACCATGGCCCCCAAGAAGAAGAGGAAGGTGGGCATTCACCGCGGGGTACCTA
TGGTGGACTTGAGGACACTCGGTTATTCGCAACAGCAACAGGAGAAAATCAAGCCTAAGGTCAGGAGCAC
CGTCGCGCAACACCACGAGGCGCTTGTGGGGCATGGCTTCACTCATGCGCATATTGTCGCGCTTTCACAG
CACCCTGCGGCGCTTGGGACGGTGGCTGTCAAATACCAAGATATGATTGCGGCCCTGCCCGAAGCCACGC
ACGAGGCAATTGTAGGGGTCGGTAAACAGTGGTCGGGAGCGCGAGCACTTGAGGCGCTGCTGACTGTGGC
GGGTGAGCTTAGGGGGCCTCCGCTCCAGCTCGACACCGGGCAGCTGCTGAAGATCGCGAAGAGAGGGGGA
GTAACAGCGGTAGAGGCAGTGCACGCCTGGCGCAATGCGCTCACCGGGGCCCCCTTGAACAGAGACGATC
TAGAGCTAGACGTCTCGCTGACACCCGAACAGGTGGTCGCCATTGCTTCTAACATCGGAGGACGGCCAGC
CTTGGAGAGCATTGTGGCCCAGCTGTCCAGGCCGGACCCTGCCCTGGCCGCGTTAACCAACGACCACCTC
GTCGCCTTGGCCTGCCTCGGCGGACGTCCTGCGCTGGATGCAGTGAAAAAGGGATTGCCGCACGCGCCGG
CCTTGATCAAAAGAACCAATCGCCGTATTCCCGAACGCACATCCCATCGCGTTGCCGACCACGCGCAAGT
GGTTCGCGTGCTGGGTTTTTTCCAGTGCCACTCCCACCCAGCGCAAGCATTTGATGACGCCATGACGCAG
TTCGG
