>Addgene plasmid #43888 | MLM2581 | addgene partial sequence | sequence record 60229 | pBabe3 5'-ACCCTAACTGACACACATTCC-3'
CATTGATGAGTTTGGACAAACCACAACTAGAATGCAGTGAAAAAAATGCTTTATTTGTGAAATTTGTGAT
GCTATTGCTTTATTTGTAACCATTATAAGCTGCAATAAACAATTAATTAAGAGCTGATCTGACTCAGCAG
GGCTGAGAAGTCCATGTCCGCAATGGAGGAGAAGTCTTCATCTCCTGAAAGGAGGCCATTGGGGAGCCCC
GGGGCCCCCAGTGGAGCAGGAGCTGGGTCGGGGGGCCTCTGGGCCCCTGTCACTAGGCGAGTTATAGCCT
CAGGGTACTCCATCAGCATGGGCTCAGTTGTGTGGGGGGCCACAGGTATGCCCTGGTTCAGCAGCTGCTG
AAACTCGGAGTTATCGACGGATGCCAGGTCTGTGAACACAGCTGGGTCTGTGCTGTTGCCAAGCAAGGCC
CCCAGGTCTTCATCATCAAACTGCAGCTGCAGCAGGGCCTCTGACAGCGTTCCTTCCCCAGCCTGGGTGG
GCTTGGGGGCAGGTGGGGCCACAGCCTGAGGAGGGCCTGGGGCTAGGACTGGGACAGGGGCTGGGGCCTG
GGCCAGAGCTGATACCATGGCTGGAGCAGGGGCAGGGGCTGGAGCCTGGGGCAGGACTTGGGGAGGGGCC
GGGGCCAAGGCCGAGGCCTGGCTGATCTGCCCAGAAGGAAACACCATGGTGGGAAACTCATCATAGTTGA
TGGTGCTCAGGGATGACGTAAAGGGATAGGGCTGGGGTGCTGGCTTGGGGACAGAAGCTGAGCTGCGGGA
AGGCACAGCAATGCGTCGAG
